Addgene plasmid #168869: pEntry_SARS-CoV-2-nsp6
Purpose: Gateway-compatible Entry vector
Depositing lab: Pascal Falter-Braun. Depositing organization: Helmholtz Munich. Publication: A resource of human coronavirus protein-coding sequences in a flexible, multipurpose Gateway Entry clone collection. Weller B, Lin CW, Pogoutse O, Sauer M, Marin-de la Rosa N, Strobel A, Young V, Knapp JJ, Rayhan A, Falter C, Kim DK, Roth FP, Falter-Braun P. G3 (Bethesda). 2023 Jul 5;13(7):jkad105. doi: 10.1093/g3journal/jkad105. PubMed 37267226.
Backbone
  Vector backbone: pENTR223.1*SfiI
  Backbone size w/o insert (bp): 2800
  Vector type: Gateway-compatible Entry vector
Growth in bacteria
  Bacterial resistance: Spectinomycin, 50 μg/mL
  Growth temperature: 37°C
  Growth strain: DH5alpha
  Copy number: High Copy
Gene/Insert
  Gene/Insert name: SARS-CoV-2-nsp6 (alt name: nsp6)
  Species: Other
  Insert size (bp): 870
  Entrez Gene: ORF1ab (a.k.a. GU280_gp01)
  Cloning method: Restriction Enzyme; 5′ cloning site SfiI (unknown if destroyed); 3′ cloning site SfiI (unknown if destroyed)
  Sequencing primers: 5′ M13 uni (-21); 3′ M13 rev (-29)
Resource information
  A portion of this plasmid was derived from a plasmid made by: Synthesized by Twist Bioscience
Terms and licenses: Academic/Nonprofit Terms; Industry Terms: Not Available to Industry
Depositor comments: 5'-linker: SfiI-BamHI-ATG-BamHI (GGCCGTCAaggccaggatccatgggatcc), 3'-linker: PacI-TAA-AsiSI-SfiI (cttaatTAAgacgcgatcgcggcctcatGGGCC).
How to cite: pEntry_SARS-CoV-2-nsp6 was a gift from Pascal Falter-Braun (Addgene plasmid # 168869 ; http://n2t.net/addgene:168869 ; RRID:Addgene_168869)
