[The description below was written by a language model from this plasmid's Addgene catalogue record and pLannotate feature annotations shown in this document.]
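Description:
pEntry_SARS-CoV-2-nsp6 is a Gateway-compatible Entry clone built on the pENTR223.1 backbone (about 2.8 kb without insert; the sequenced plasmid is 3,719 nt) and propagated in E. coli. It replicates from a high-copy ColE1/pUC-type origin and is selected with spectinomycin through the aadA (SmR) aminoglycoside adenylyltransferase gene. This gene lies downstream of fragments of a class 1 integron Pc promoter and a gentamicin acetyltransferase gene, which appear to be remnants of the cassette it came from. The feature table also shows rrnB T1 and T2 terminators upstream of attL1, which typically insulate the cloning region from read-through transcription, together with small lacI and lacZα fragments that are backbone remnants.

The payload is an 870 bp synthesized coding sequence for SARS-CoV-2 non-structural protein 6 (nsp6), a segment of the ORF1ab replicase polyprotein. The automated annotation matches it to the R1A_SARS2 polyprotein, but the accompanying functional text concerns nsp10 and is simply generic text from that polyprotein entry, not a description of this insert. The ORF was cloned between SfiI sites and sits between attL1 and attL2. According to the depositor's comments, a 5′ linker supplies a start codon flanked by BamHI sites, and a 3′ linker carries a stop codon between PacI and AsiSI sites. No expression promoter drives the ORF in this vector; a T7 promoter lies outside attL2, oriented toward the insert on the antisense strand. The clone is intended as a donor for LR Clonase recombination, transferring nsp6 into attR-containing Destination vectors of choice. It belongs to a collection of human coronavirus protein-coding sequences in Entry clone format.
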