Features (pLannotate 1.2.2; 12 found; start..end, strand, type, name):
      1..97      +  protein_bind   attL1: mutant version of attL; recombination site for the Gateway® LR reaction LR Clonase™
    130..999     +  CDS            R1A_SARS2 (fragment): Experimental evidence at protein level: Swiss-Prot protein existence level 1. [Non-structural protein 10]: Plays a pivotal role in viral transcription by stimulating both nsp14 3'-5' exoribonuclease and nsp16 2'-O-methyltransferase activities. Therefore plays an essential role in viral mRNAs cap methylation. From Severe acute respiratory syndrome coronavirus 2 (2019-nCoV) (SARS-CoV-2).
   1031..1129    -  protein_bind   attL2: mutant version of attL; recombination site for the Gateway® LR reaction LR Clonase™
   1147..1165    -  promoter       T7 promoter: promoter for bacteriophage T7 RNA polymerase
   1355..1378    +  promoter       Pc promoter (fragment): intI1 (promoter lies within the coding sequence); class 1 integron promoter
   1554..1610    +  CDS            GmR (fragment): gentamycin acetyltransferase; aacC1; confers resistance to gentamycin
   1617..2408    +  CDS            SmR: aminoglycoside adenylyltransferase (Murphy, 1985); aadA; confers resistance to spectinomycin and streptomycin
   2501..3089    +  rep_origin     ori: high-copy-number ColE1/pMB1/pBR322/pUC origin of replication
   3272..3364    +  CDS            lacI (fragment): lac repressor; lacI; The lac repressor binds to the lac operator to inhibit transcription in E. coli. This inhibition can be relieved by adding lactose or isopropyl-β-D-thiogalactopyranoside (IPTG).
   3419..3446    -  terminator     rrnB T2 terminator: transcription terminator T2 from the E. coli rrnB gene
   3578..3621    +  terminator     rrnB T1 terminator: Escherichia coli rrnB; transcription terminator T1 from the E. coli rrnB gene
   3668..3704    -  CDS            lacZα (fragment): LacZα fragment of β-galactosidase; lacZ fragment
>Addgene plasmid #168869 | pEntry_SARS-CoV-2-nsp6 | addgene full sequence | sequence record 335817 | Addgene NGS Result
CAAATAATGATTTTATTTTGACTGATAGTGACCTGTTCGTTGCAACAAATTGATGAGCAATGCTTTTTTA
TAATGCCAACTTTGTACAAAAAAGCAGAAGGGCCGTCAAGGCCAGGATCCATGGGATCCAGTGCAGTGAA
AAGAACAATCAAGGGTACACACCACTGGTTGTTACTCACAATTTTGACTTCACTTTTAGTTTTAGTCCAG
AGTACTCAATGGTCTTTGTTCTTTTTTTTGTATGAAAATGCCTTTTTACCTTTTGCTATGGGTATTATTG
CTATGTCTGCTTTTGCAATGATGTTTGTCAAACATAAGCATGCATTTCTCTGTTTGTTTTTGTTACCTTC
TCTTGCCACTGTAGCTTATTTTAATATGGTCTATATGCCTGCTAGTTGGGTGATGCGTATTATGACATGG
TTGGATATGGTTGATACTAGTTTGTCTGGTTTTAAGCTAAAAGACTGTGTTATGTATGCATCAGCTGTAG
TGTTACTAATCCTTATGACAGCAAGAACTGTGTATGATGATGGTGCTAGGAGAGTGTGGACACTTATGAA
TGTCTTGACACTCGTTTATAAAGTTTATTATGGTAATGCTTTAGATCAAGCCATTTCCATGTGGGCTCTT
ATAATCTCTGTTACTTCTAACTACTCAGGTGTAGTTACAACTGTCATGTTTTTGGCCAGAGGTATTGTTT
TTATGTGTGTTGAGTATTGCCCTATTTTCTTCATAACTGGTAATACACTTCAGTGTATAATGCTAGTTTA
TTGTTTCTTAGGCTATTTTTGTACTTGTTACTTTGGCCTCTTTTGTTTACTCAACCGCTACTTTAGACTG
ACTCTTGGTGTTTATGATTACTTAGTTTCTACACAGGAGTTTAGATATATGAATTCACAGGGACTACTCC
CACCCAAGAATAGCATAGATGCCTTCAAACTCAACATTAAATTGTTGGGTGTTGGTGGCAAACCTTGTAT
CAAAGTAGCCACTGTACAGCTTAATTAAGACGCGATCGCGGCCTCATGGGCCCAGCTTTCTTGTACAAAG
TTGGCATTATAAAAAATAATTGCTCATCAATTTGTTGCAACGAACAGGTCACTATCAGTCAAAATAAAAT
CATTATTTGCCATCCAGCTGATATCCCCTATAGTGAGTCGTATTACATGGTCATAGCTGTTTCCTGGCAG
CTCTGGCCCGTGTCTCAAAATCTCTGATGTTACATTGCACAAGATAAAAATATATCATCATGCCTCCTCT
AGACCAGCCAGGACAGAAATGCCTCGACTTCGCTGCTACCCAAGGTTGCCGGGTGACGCACACCGTGGAA
ACGGATGAAGGCACGAACCCAGTGGACATAAGCCTGTTCGGTTCGTAAGCTGTAATGCAAGTAGCGTATG
CGCTCACGCAACTGGTCCAGAACCTTGACCGAACGCAGCGGTGGTAACGGCGCAGTGGCGGTTTTCATGG
CTTGTTATGACTGTTTTTTTGGGGTACAGTCTATGCCTCGGGCATCCAAGCAGCAAGCGCGTTACGCCGT
GGGTCGATGTTTGATGTTATGGAGCAGCAACGATGTTACGCAGCAGGGCAGTCGCCCTAAAACAAAGTTA
AACATTATGAGGGAAGCGGTGATCGCCGAAGTATCGACTCAACTATCAGAGGTAGTTGGCGTCATCGAGC
GCCATCTCGAACCGACGTTGCTGGCCGTACATTTGTACGGCTCCGCAGTGGATGGCGGCCTGAAGCCACA
CAGTGATATTGATTTGCTGGTTACGGTGACCGTAAGGCTTGATGAAACAACGCGGCGAGCTTTGATCAAC
GACCTTTTGGAAACTTCGGCTTCCCCTGGAGAGAGCGAGATTCTCCGCGCTGTAGAAGTCACCATTGTTG
TGCACGACGACATCATTCCGTGGCGTTATCCAGCTAAGCGCGAACTGCAATTTGGAGAATGGCAGCGCAA
TGACATTCTTGCAGGTATCTTCGAGCCAGCCACGATCGACATTGATCTGGCTATCTTGCTGACAAAAGCA
AGAGAACATAGCGTTGCCTTGGTAGGTCCAGCGGCGGAGGAACTCTTTGATCCGGTTCCTGAACAGGATC
TATTTGAGGCGCTAAATGAAACCTTAACGCTATGGAACTCGCCGCCCGACTGGGCTGGCGATGAGCGAAA
TGTAGTGCTTACGTTGTCCCGCATTTGGTACAGCGCAGTAACCGGCAAAATCGCGCCGAAGGATGTCGCT
GCCGACTGGGCAATGGAGCGCCTGCCGGCCCAGTATCAGCCCGTCATACTTGAAGCTAGACAGGCTTATC
TTGGACAAGAAGAAGATCGCTTGGCCTCGCGCGCAGATCAGTTGGAAGAATTTGTCCACTACGTGAAAGG
CGAGATCACCAAGGTAGTCGGCAAATAACCCTCGAGCCACCCATGACCAAAATCCCTTAACGTGAGTTAC
GCGTCGTTCCACTGAGCGTCAGACCCCGTAGAAAAGATCAAAGGATCTTCTTGAGATCCTTTTTTTCTGC
GCGTAATCTGCTGCTTGCAAACAAAAAAACCACCGCTACCAGCGGTGGTTTGTTTGCCGGATCAAGAGCT
ACCAACTCTTTTTCCGAAGGTAACTGGCTTCAGCAGAGCGCAGATACCAAATACTGTTCTTCTAGTGTAG
CCGTAGTTAGGCCACCACTTCAAGAACTCTGTAGCACCGCCTACATACCTCGCTCTGCTAATCCTGTTAC
CAGTGGCTGCTGCCAGTGGCGATAAGTCGTGTCTTACCGGGTTGGACTCAAGACGATAGTTACCGGATAA
GGCGCAGCGGTCGGGCTGAACGGGGGGTTCGTGCACACAGCCCAGCTTGGAGCGAACGACCTACACCGAA
CTGAGATACCTACAGCGTGAGCTATGAGAAAGCGCCACGCTTCCCGAAGGGAGAAAGGCGGACAGGTATC
CGGTAAGCGGCAGGGTCGGAACAGGAGAGCGCACGAGGGAGCTTCCAGGGGGAAACGCCTGGTATCTTTA
TAGTCCTGTCGGGTTTCGCCACCTCTGACTTGAGCGTCGATTTTTGTGATGCTCGTCAGGGGGGCGGAGC
CTATGGAAAAACGCCAGCAACGCGGCCTTTTTACGGTTCCTGGCCTTTTGCTGGCCTTTTGCTCACATGT
TCTTTCCTGCGTTATCCCCTGATTCTGTGGATAACCGTATTACCGCCTTTGAGTGAGCTGATACCGCTCG
CCGCAGCCGAACGACCGAGCGCAGCGAGTCAGTGAGCGAGGAAGCGGAAGAGCGCCCAATACGCAAACCG
CCTCTCCCCGCGCGTTGGCCGATTCATTAATGCAGCTGGCACGACAGGTTTCCCGACTGGAAAGCGGGCA
GTGAGCGCAACGCAATTAATACGCGTACCGCTAGCCAGGAAGAGTTTGTAGAAACGCAAAAAGGCCATCC
GTCAGGATGGCCTTCTGCTTAGTTTGATGCCTGGCAGTTTATGGCGGGCGTCCTGCCCGCCACCCTCCGG
GCCGTTGCTTCACAACGTTCAAATCCGCTCCCGGCGGATTTGTCCTACTCAGGAGAGCGTTCACCGACAA
ACAACAGATAAAACGAAAGGCCCAGTCTTCCGACTGAGCCTTTCGTTTTATTTGATGCCTGGCAGTTCCC
TACTCTCGCGTTAACGCTAGCATGGATGTTTTCCCAGTCACGACGTTGTAAAACGACGGCCAGTCTTAAG
CTCGGGCCC
