>Addgene plasmid #168869 | pEntry_SARS-CoV-2-nsp6 | depositor partial sequence | sequence record 327302 | gene-specific Insert sequence
AGTGCAGTGAAAAGAACAATCAAGGGTACACACCACTGGTTGTTACTCACAATTTTGACTTCACTTTTAG
TTTTAGTCCAGAGTACTCAATGGTCTTTGTTCTTTTTTTTGTATGAAAATGCCTTTTTACCTTTTGCTAT
GGGTATTATTGCTATGTCTGCTTTTGCAATGATGTTTGTCAAACATAAGCATGCATTTCTCTGTTTGTTT
TTGTTACCTTCTCTTGCCACTGTAGCTTATTTTAATATGGTCTATATGCCTGCTAGTTGGGTGATGCGTA
TTATGACATGGTTGGATATGGTTGATACTAGTTTGTCTGGTTTTAAGCTAAAAGACTGTGTTATGTATGC
ATCAGCTGTAGTGTTACTAATCCTTATGACAGCAAGAACTGTGTATGATGATGGTGCTAGGAGAGTGTGG
ACACTTATGAATGTCTTGACACTCGTTTATAAAGTTTATTATGGTAATGCTTTAGATCAAGCCATTTCCA
TGTGGGCTCTTATAATCTCTGTTACTTCTAACTACTCAGGTGTAGTTACAACTGTCATGTTTTTGGCCAG
AGGTATTGTTTTTATGTGTGTTGAGTATTGCCCTATTTTCTTCATAACTGGTAATACACTTCAGTGTATA
ATGCTAGTTTATTGTTTCTTAGGCTATTTTTGTACTTGTTACTTTGGCCTCTTTTGTTTACTCAACCGCT
ACTTTAGACTGACTCTTGGTGTTTATGATTACTTAGTTTCTACACAGGAGTTTAGATATATGAATTCACA
GGGACTACTCCCACCCAAGAATAGCATAGATGCCTTCAAACTCAACATTAAATTGTTGGGTGTTGGTGGC
AAACCTTGTATCAAAGTAGCCACTGTACAG
